>Addgene plasmid #167246 | pJBL7081 | addgene full sequence | sequence record 331155 | Addgene NGS Result
ATAAGGCGCAGCGGTCGGGCTGAACGGGGGGTTCGTGCACACAGCCCAGCTTGGAGCGAACGACCTACAC
CGAACTGAGATACCTACAGCGTGAGCTATGAGAAAGCGCCACGCTTCCCGAAGGGAGAAAGGCGGACAGG
TATCCGGTAAGCGGCAGGGTCGGAACAGGAGAGCGCACGAGGGAGCTTCCAGGGGGAAACGCCTGGTATC
TTTATAGTCCTGTCGGGTTTCGCCACCTCTGACTTGAGCGTCGATTTTTGTGATGCTCGTCAGGGGGGCG
GAGCCTATGGAAAAACGCCAGCAACGCGATCCCGCGAAATTCACTCATTAGGCACCCCAGGCTTTACACT
TTATGCTTCCGGCTCGTATAATGTGTGGAATTGTGAGCGGATAACAATTTCACACAGGAAACAGCTGGCA
CGTACGAAGGAAGGATTGGTATGTGGTATATTCGTACGTGCCGCCGGCCATGGTCCCAGCCTCCTCGCTG
GCGGCCGGTGGGCAACATTCCGAGGGGACCGTCCCCTCGGTAATGGCGAATGGGACCCATCGTAGATCTA
GCATAACCCCTTGGGGCCTCTAAACGGGTCTTGAGGGGTTTTTTGCTGAAAGCCAATTCTGATTAGAAAA
ACTCATCGAGCATCAAATGAAACTGCAATTTATTCATATCAGGATTATCAATACCATATTTTTGAAAAAG
CCGTTTCTGTAATGAAGGAGAAAACTCACCGAGGCAGTTCCATAGGATGGCAAGATCCTGGTATCGGTCT
GCGATTCCGACTCGTCCAACATCAATACAACCTATTAATTTCCCCTCGTCAAAAATAAGGTTATCAAGTG
AGAAATCACCATGAGTGACGACTGAATCCGGTGAGAATGGCAAAAGCTTATGCATTTCTTTCCAGACTTG
TTCAACAGGCCAGCCATTACGCTCGTCATCAAAATCACTCGCATCAACCAAACCGTTATTCATTCGTGAT
TGCGCCTGAGCGAGACGAAATACGCGATCGCTGTTAAAAGGACAATTACAAACAGGAATCGAATGCAACC
GGCGCAGGAACACTGCCAGCGCATCAACAATATTTTCACCTGAATCAGGATATTCTTCTAATACCTGGAA
TGCTGTTTTCCCGGGGATCGCAGTGGTGAGTAACCATGCATCATCAGGAGTACGGATAAAATGCTTGATG
GTCGGAAGAGGCATAAATTCCGTCAGCCAGTTTAGTCTGACCATCTCATCTGTAACATCATTGGCAACGC
TACCTTTGCCATGTTTCAGAAACAACTCTGGCGCATCGGGCTTCCCATACAATCGATAGATTGTCGCACC
TGATTGCCCGACATTATCGCGAGCCCATTTATACCCATATAAATCAGCATCCATGTTGGAATTTAATCGC
GGCTTCGAGCAAGACGTTTCCCGTTGAATATGGCTCATAACACCCCTTGTATTACTGTTTATGTAAGCAG
ACAGTTTTATTGTTCATGATGATATATTTTTATCTTGTGCAATGTAACATCAGAGATTTTGAGACACAAC
GTGAGATCAAAGGATCTTCTTGAGATCCTTTTTTTCTGCGCGTAATCTGCTGCTTGCAAACAAAAAAACC
ACCGCTACCAGCGGTGGTTTGTTTGCCGGATCAAGAGCTACCAACTCTTTTTCCGAAGGTAACTGGCTTC
AGCAGAGCGCAGATACCAAATACTGTTCTTCTAGTGTAGCCGTAGTTAGGCCACCACTTCAAGAACTCTG
TAGCACCGCCTACATACCTCGCTCTGCTAATCCTGTTACCAGTGGCTGCTGCCAGTGGCGATAAGTCGTG
TCTTACCGGGTTGGACTCAAGACGATAGTTACCGG
Features (pLannotate 1.2.2; 6 found; start..end, strand, type, name):
    343..373     +  promoter       lac UV5 promoter: E. coli lac promoter with an "up" mutation
    381..397     +  protein_bind   lac operator: The lac repressor binds to the lac operator to inhibit transcription in E. coli. This inhibition can be relieved by adding lactose or isopropyl-β-D-thiogalactopyranoside (IPTG). lac repressor encoded by lacI
    460..548     +  ncRNA          HDV ribozyme: Accession: RF00094 - Hepatitis delta virus ribozyme
    558..605     +  terminator     T7 terminator: transcription terminator for bacteriophage T7 RNA polymerase
    623..1438    -  CDS            KanR: aminoglycoside phosphotransferase; aph(3')-Ia; confers resistance to kanamycin in bacteria or G418 (Geneticin®) in eukaryotes
   1560..293     +  rep_origin     ori (across the origin): high-copy-number ColE1/pMB1/pBR322/pUC origin of replication
