[The description below was written by a language model from this plasmid's Addgene catalogue record and pLannotate feature annotations shown in this document.]
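Description:
pJBL7081 is a small (about 1.9 kb) synthetic-biology plasmid built on the pJL1 backbone, a minimal vector commonly used as a DNA template in cell-free expression reactions. It is propagated in E. coli from a high-copy ColE1/pUC-type origin of replication and selected with kanamycin through an aph(3')-Ia (KanR) gene, which lies on the opposite strand to the sensor cassette. Together, the origin and marker account for most of the plasmid.

The payload, recorded as pLac-Mango and assembled by Gibson cloning, is a compact transcription-only sensor. A lac UV5 promoter, a stronger "up" variant of the E. coli lac promoter, is followed directly by a lac operator, so LacI repressor can bind and block transcription until lactose or IPTG relieves the repression. The output is Mango, a fluorogenic RNA aptamer that lights up on binding its dye ligand, so the signal comes from RNA itself with no need for translation. The aptamer was not picked up by the automated annotation, but it presumably sits in the short unannotated stretch between the operator and the next feature. Downstream are an HDV ribozyme, which self-cleaves to give the transcript a defined 3' end, and a T7 terminator. No lacI gene is annotated, so the repressor would have to come from another source, such as the extract or a separately added component.

The stated purpose is a cell-free lac sensor with Mango output. The associated publication describes at-home, cell-free education modules on transcriptional regulation and water quality monitoring, where the plasmid would demonstrate inducible gene regulation through a fluorescent readout.
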