Addgene plasmid #167246: pJBL7081
Purpose: cell-free lac sensor with Mango output
Depositing lab: Julius Lucks. Depositing organization: Northwestern University. Publication: At-Home, Cell-Free Synthetic Biology Education Modules for Transcriptional Regulation and Environmental Water Quality Monitoring. Jung JK, Rasor BJ, Rybnicky GA, Silverman AD, Standeven J, Kuhn R, Granito T, Ekas HM, Wang BM, Karim AS, Lucks JB, Jewett MC. ACS Synth Biol. 2023 Oct 20;12(10):2909-2921. doi: 10.1021/acssynbio.3c00223. Epub 2023 Sep 12. PubMed 37699423.
Backbone
  Vector backbone: pJL1
  Vector type: Synthetic Biology
Growth in bacteria
  Bacterial resistance: Kanamycin, 50 μg/mL
  Growth temperature: 37°C
  Growth strain: DH5alpha
  Copy number: High Copy
Gene/Insert
  Gene/Insert name: pLac-Mango
  Species: Other
  Cloning method: Gibson Cloning
Terms and licenses: Academic/Nonprofit Terms; Industry Terms: Not Available to Industry
How to cite: pJBL7081 was a gift from Julius Lucks (Addgene plasmid # 167246 ; http://n2t.net/addgene:167246 ; RRID:Addgene_167246)
